>Addgene plasmid #193476 | pAF0466 Ef1a-Nm60_attB acceptor | addgene full sequence | sequence record 378324 | Addgene NGS Result
CGCGGAACCCCTATTTGTTTATTTTTCTAAATACATTCAAATATGTATCCGCTCATGAGACAATAACCCT
GATAAATGCTTCAATAATATTGAAAAAGGAAGAGTATGAGTATTCAACATTTCCGTGTCGCCCTTATTCC
CTTTTTTGCGGCATTTTGCCTTCCTGTTTTTGCTCACCCAGAAACGCTGGTGAAAGTAAAAGATGCTGAA
GATCAGTTGGGTGCACGAGTGGGTTACATCGAACTGGATCTCAACAGCGGTAAGATCCTTGAGAGTTTTC
GCCCCGAAGAACGTTTTCCAATGATGAGCACTTTTAAAGTTCTGCTATGTGGCGCGGTATTATCCCGTAT
TGACGCCGGGCAAGAGCAACTCGGTCGCCGCATACACTATTCTCAGAATGACTTGGTTGAGTACTCACCA
GTCACAGAAAAGCATCTTACGGATGGCATGACAGTAAGAGAATTATGCAGTGCTGCCATAACCATGAGTG
ATAACACTGCGGCCAACTTACTTCTGACAACGATCGGAGGACCGAAGGAGCTAACCGCTTTTTTGCACAA
CATGGGGGATCATGTAACTCGCCTTGATCGTTGGGAACCGGAGCTGAATGAAGCCATACCAAACGACGAG
CGTGACACCACGATGCCTGTAGCAATGGCAACAACGTTGCGCAAACTATTAACTGGCGAACTACTTACTC
TAGCTTCCCGGCAACAATTAATAGACTGGATGGAGGCGGATAAAGTTGCAGGACCACTTCTGCGCTCGGC
CCTTCCGGCTGGCTGGTTTATTGCTGATAAATCTGGAGCCGGTGAGCGTGGGTCTCGCGGTATCATTGCA
GCACTGGGGCCAGATGGTAAGCCCTCCCGTATCGTAGTTATCTACACGACGGGGAGTCAGGCAACTATGG
ATGAACGAAATAGACAGATCGCTGAGATAGGTGCCTCACTGATTAAGCATTGGTAACTGTCAGACCAAGT
TTACTCATATATACTTTAGATTGATTTAAAACTTCATTTTTAATTTAAAAGGATCTAGGTGAAGATCCTT
TTTGATAATCTCATGACCAAAATCCCTTAACGTGAGTTTTCGTTCCACTGAGCGTCAGACCCCGTAGAAA
AGATCAAAGGATCTTCTTGAGATCCTTTTTTTCTGCGCGTAATCTGCTGCTTGCAAACAAAAAAACCACC
GCTACCAGCGGTGGTTTGTTTGCCGGATCAAGAGCTACCAACTCTTTTTCCGAAGGTAACTGGCTTCAGC
AGAGCGCAGATACCAAATACTGTTCTTCTAGTGTAGCCGTAGTTAGGCCACCACTTCAAGAACTCTGTAG
CACCGCCTACATACCTCGCTCTGCTAATCCTGTTACCAGTGGCTGCTGCCAGTGGCGATAAGTCGTGTCT
TACCGGGTTGGACTCAAGACGATAGTTACCGGATAAGGCGCAGCGGTCGGGCTGAACGGGGGGTTCGTGC
ACACAGCCCAGCTTGGAGCGAACGACCTACACCGAACTGAGATACCTACAGCGTGAGCTATGAGAAAGCG
CCACGCTTCCCGAAGGGAGAAAGGCGGACAGGTATCCGGTAAGCGGCAGGGTCGGAACAGGAGAGCGCAC
GAGGGAGCTTCCAGGGGGAAACGCCTGGTATCTTTATAGTCCTGTCGGGTTTCGCCACCTCTGACTTGAG
CGTCGATTTTTGTGATGCTCGTCAGGGGGGCGGAGCCTATGGAAAAACGCCAGCAACGCGGCCTTTTTAC
GGTTCCTGGCCTTTTGCTGGCCTTTTGCTCACATGTTCTTTCCTGCGTTATCCCCTGATTCTGTGGATAA
CCGTATTACCGCCTTTGAGTGAGCTGATACCGCTCGCCGCAGCCGAACGACCGAGCGCAGCGAGTCAGTG
AGCGAGGAAGCGGAAGAGCGGCTCCGGTGCCCGTCAGTGGGCAGAGCGCACATCGCCCACAGTCCCCGAG
AAGTTGGGGGGAGGGGTCGGCAATTGAACCGGTGCCTAGAGAAGGTGGCGCGGGGTAAACTGGGAAAGTG
ATGTCGTGTACTGGCTCCGCCTTTTTCCCGAGGGTGGGGGAGAACCGTATATAAGTGCAGTAGTCGCCGT
GAACGTTCTTTTTCGCAACGGGTTTGCCGCCAGAACACAGGTAAGTGCCGTGTGTGGTTCCCGCGGGCCT
GGCCTCTTTACGGGTTATGGCCCTTGCGTGCCTTGAATTACTTCCACCTGGCTGCAGTACGTGATTCTTG
ATCCCGAGCTTCGGGTTGGAAGTGGGTGGGAGAGTTCGAGGCCTTGCGCTTAAGGAGCCCCTTCGCCTCG
TGCTTGAGTTGAGGCCTGGCCTGGGCGCTGGGGCCGCCGCGTGCGAATCTGGTGGCACCTTCGCGCCTGT
CTCGCTGCTTTCGATAAGTCTCTAGCCATTTAAAATTTTTGATGACCTGCTGCGACGCTTTTTTTCTGGC
AAGATAGTCTTGTAAATGCGGGCCAAGATCTGCACACTGGTATTTCGGTTTTTGGGGCCGCGGGCGGCGA
CGGGGCCCGTGCGTCCCAGCGCACATGTTCGGCGAGGCGGGGCCTGCGAGCGCGGCCACCGAGAATCGGA
CGGGGGTAGTCTCAAGCTGGCCGGCCTGCTCTGGTGCCTGGCCTCGCGCCGCCGTGTATCGCCCCGCCCT
GGGCGGCAAGGCTGGCCCGGTCGGCACCAGTTGCGTGAGCGGAAAGATGGCCGCTTCCCGGCCCTGCTGC
AGGGAGCTCAAAATGGAGGACGCGGCGCTCGGGAGAGCGGGCGGGTGAGTCACCCACACAAAGGAAAAGG
GCCTTTCCGTCCTCAGCCGTCGCTTCATGTGACTCCACGGAGTACCGGGCGCCGTCCAGGCACCTCGATT
AGTTCTCGAGCTTTTGGAGTACGTCGTCTTTAGGTTGGGGGGAGGGGTTTTATGCGATGGAGTTTCCCCA
CACTGAGTGGGTGGAGACTGAAGTTAGGCCAGCTTGGCACTTGATGTAATTCTCCTTGGAATTTGCCCTT
TTTGAGTTTGGATCTTGGTTCATTCTCAAGCCTCAGACAGTGGTTCAAAGTTTTTTTCTTCCATTTCAGG
TGTCGTGAAGAGACGCGTCTCCGCTGGTCGAGGAGTTAATGAAGATCTCCAACATGTTCGGCTACGGTGA
GGTAAATCAGTACAATCGTCACTCGACCCTAATGTCTGCCTATAAAAACATCAAAGATGAACATTTCCGG
CCGCCACCATGGGATAGTGATAAGGATAGTGACGTCAGGTGGCACTTTTCGGGGAAATGTG
Features (pLannotate 1.2.2; 5 found; start..end, strand, type, name):
      1..105     +  promoter       AmpR promoter: bla
    106..966     +  CDS            AmpR: β-lactamase; bla; confers resistance to ampicillin, carbenicillin, and related antibiotics
   1137..1725    +  rep_origin     ori: high-copy-number ColE1/pMB1/pBR322/pUC origin of replication
   1910..3088    +  promoter       EF-1α promoter: strong constitutive promoter for human elongation factor EF-1α
   3104..3220    +  CDS            yhbH (fragment): YHBH_BACSU - Also known as yzdC. Experimental evidence at transcript level: Swiss-Prot protein existence level 2. From Bacillus subtilis (strain 168).
