[The description below was written by a language model from this plasmid's Addgene catalogue record and pLannotate feature annotations shown in this document.]
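Description:
pAF0466 Ef1a-Nm60_attB acceptor is a small (about 3.3 kb) mammalian expression-type plasmid built on the pCB237 backbone. It is propagated in E. coli through a high-copy ColE1/pUC-type origin and selected with ampicillin via the β-lactamase gene under its native bla promoter. No mammalian selection marker, reporter gene or polyadenylation signal is annotated in the feature table.

The payload is simple: the strong constitutive human EF-1α promoter sits immediately upstream of a short insert named Nm60_attB, the bacterial attachment site recognised by a recombinase designated Nm60. The automated annotation labels the roughly 120 bp segment following the promoter as a fragment of the Bacillus subtilis yhbH coding sequence. This most plausibly reflects the fact that attB sites are stretches of native bacterial genomic sequence, so the segment is likely the attachment site rather than a gene fragment meant to be expressed, although the record does not state this explicitly. The catalogue's species note about phage and bacterial sources and human codon optimisation appears to be generic to the plasmid collection, since no recombinase coding sequence is present here.

The stated purpose is to serve as the acceptor in a three-plasmid recombination assay. In such a design, the acceptor provides a promoter followed by an attB site. A separate donor plasmid would be expected to carry the matching attP site next to a promoterless cargo such as a reporter, and a third plasmid to supply the recombinase. Successful attB × attP recombination in transfected cells would then place the donor cargo downstream of EF-1α and switch on its expression. The donor and recombinase plasmids are not described in this record, so their details are inferred from the assay name. The plasmid comes from work on discovering recombinases for integrating large DNA sequences into the human genome.
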