Addgene plasmid #193476: pAF0466 Ef1a-Nm60_attB acceptor
Purpose: Acceptor plasmid for 3 plasmid recombination assay
Depositing lab: Patrick Hsu. Depositing organization: University of California, Berkeley. Publication: Systematic discovery of recombinases for efficient integration of large DNA sequences into the human genome. Durrant MG, Fanton A, Tycko J, Hinks M, Chandrasekaran SS, Perry NT, Schaepe J, Du PP, Lotfy P, Bassik MC, Bintu L, Bhatt AS, Hsu PD. Nat Biotechnol. 2022 Oct 10. pii: 10.1038/s41587-022-01494-w. doi: 10.1038/s41587-022-01494-w. PubMed 36217031.
Backbone
  Vector backbone: pCB237
  Vector type: Mammalian Expression
Growth in bacteria
  Bacterial resistance: Ampicillin, 100 μg/mL
  Growth temperature: 37°C
  Growth strain: NEB Stable
  Copy number: High Copy
Gene/Insert
  Gene/Insert name: Nm60_attB
  Species: sourced from various phage and bacterial genomes, human codon-optomized
  Promoter: Ef1a
  Cloning method: Restriction Enzyme; 5′ cloning site Unknown (unknown if destroyed)
Terms and licenses: Academic/Nonprofit Terms; Industry Terms: Not Available to Industry
How to cite: pAF0466 Ef1a-Nm60_attB acceptor was a gift from Patrick Hsu (Addgene plasmid # 193476 ; http://n2t.net/addgene:193476 ; RRID:Addgene_193476)
